>Addgene plasmid #1529 | L3110 | depositor full sequence | sequence record 139 | Author sequence
GAGCTCCACCGCGGTGGCGGCCGCTCTAGAACTAGTGGATCCACCGGTTCCATGGCTAGCCACGTGACGC
GTGGATCCCCCGGGCTGCAGGAATTCGATATCAAGCTTATCGATACCGTCGACCTCGAGGGGGGGCCCGG
TACGATATACTAACTAACAAGAATTATCTAATTTTTCAGGTCGGTACCGGTAGAAAAAATGAGTAAAGGA
GAAGAACTTTTCACTGGAGTTGTCCCAATTCTTGTTGAATTAGATGGTGATGTTAATGGGCACAAATTTT
CTGTCAGTGGAGAGGGTGAAGGTGATGCAACATACGGAAAACTTACCCTTAAATTTATTTGCACTACTGG
AAAACTACCTGTTCCATGGGTAAGTTTAAACATATATATACTAACTAACCCTGATTATTTAAATTTTCAG
CCAACACTTGTCACTACTTTCTGTTATGGTGTTCAATGCTTCTCGAGATACCCAGATCATATGAAACGGC
ATGACTTTTTCAAGAGTGCCATGCCCGAAGGTTATGTACAGGAAAGAACTATATTTTTCAAAGATGACGG
GAACTACAAGACACGTAAGTTTAAACAGTTCGGTACTAACTAACCATACATATTTAAATTTTCAGGTGCT
GAAGTCAAGTTTGAAGGTGATACCCTTGTTAATAGAATCGAGTTAAAAGGTATTGATTTTAAAGAAGATG
GAAACATTCTTGGACACAAATTGGAATACAACTATAACTCACACAATGTATACATCATGGCAGACAAACA
AAAGAATGGAATCAAAGTTGTAAGTTTAAACATGATTTTACTAACTAACTAATCTGATTTAAATTTTCAG
AACTTCAAAATTAGACACAACATTGAAGATGGAAGCGTTCAACTAGCAGACCATTATCAACAAAATACTC
CAATTGGCGATGGCCCTGTCCTTTTACCAGACAACCATTACCTGTCCACACAATCTGCCCTTTCGAAAGA
TCCCAACGAAAAGAGAGACCACATGGTCCTTCTTGAGTTTGTAACAGCTGCTGGGATTACACATGGCATG
GATGAACTATACAAAAGGTAAGTTTTAACATTTAATCATACGAAATGAAAGAGCTCCACCGCGGTGGCGG
CCGCTCTAGAACTAGTGGATCCACCGGTTCCATGGCTAGCCACGTGACGCGTGGATCCCCCGGGCTGCAG
GAATTCGATATCAAGCTTATCGATACCGTCGACCTCGAGGGGGGGCCCGGTACCCAATTCGCCCTATAGT
GAGTCGTATTACGCGCGCTCACTGGCCGTCGTTTTACAACGTCGTGACTGGGAAAACCCTGGCGTTACCC
AACTTAATCGCCTTGCAGCACATCCCCCTTTCGCCAGCTGGCGTAATAGCGAAGAGGCCCGCACCGATCG
CCCTTCCCAACAGTTGCGCAGCCTGAATGGCGAATGGG
[124 nt withheld, positions 1439-1562]
C
[91 nt withheld, positions 1564-1654]
A
[49 nt withheld, positions 1656-1704]
CCTTTGACGTTGGAGTCCACGTTCTTT
[37 nt withheld, positions 1732-1768]
ACCCTATCTCGGTCTATTCTTTTGATTTATAAGGGATTTTGCCGATTTCGGCCTATTGGTTAAAAAATGA
GCTGATTTAACAAAAATTTAACGCGAATTTTAACAAAATATTAACGCTTACAATTTAGGTGGCACTTTTC
GGGGAAATGTGCGCGGAACCCCTATTTGTTTATTTTTCTAAATACATTCAAATATGTATCCGCTCATGAG
ACAATAACCCTGATAAATGCTTCAATAATATTGAAAAAGGAAGAGTATGAGTATTCAACATTTCCGTGTC
GCCCTTATTCCCTTTTTTGCGGCATTTTGCCTTCCTGTTTTTGCTCACCCAGAAACGCTGGTGAAAGTAA
AAGATGCTGAAGATCAGTTGGGTGCACGAGTGGGTTACATCGAACTGGATCTCAACAGCGGTAAGATCCT
TGAGAGTTTTCGCCCCGAAGAACGTTTTCCAATGATGAGCACTTTTAAAGTTCTGCTATGTGGCGCGGTA
TTATCCCGTATTGACGCCGGGCAAGAGCAACTCGGTCGCCGCATACACTATTCTCAGAATGACTTGGTTG
AGTACTCACCAGTCACAGAAAAGCATCTTACGGATGGCATGACAGTAAGAGAATTATGCAGTGCTGCCAT
AACCATGAGTGATAACACTGCGGCCAACTTACTTCTGACAACGATCGGAGGACCGAAGGAGCTAACCGCT
TTTTTGCACAACATGGGGGATCATGTAACTCGCCTTGATCGTTGGGAACCGGAGCTGAATGAAGCCATAC
CAAACGACGAGCGTGACACCACGATGCCTGTAGCAATGGCAACAACGTTGCGCAAACTATTAACTGGCGA
ACTACTTACTCTAGCTTCCCGGCAACAATTAATAGACTGGATGGAGGCGGATAAAGTTGCAGGACCACTT
CTGCGCTCGGCCCTTCCGGCTGGCTGGTTTATTGCTGATAAATCTGGAGCCGGTGAGCGTGGGTCTCGCG
GTATCATTGCAGCACTGGGGCCAGATGGTAAGCCCTCCCGTATCGTAGTTATCTACACGACGGGGAGTCA
GGCAACTATGGATGAACGAAATAGACAGATCGCTGAGATAGGTGCCTCACTGATTAAGCATTGGTAACTG
TCAGACCAAGTTTACTCATATATACTTTAGATTGATTTAAAACTTCATTTTTAATTTAAAAGGATCTAGG
TGAAGATCCTTTTTGATAATCTCATGACCAAAATCCCTTAACGTGAGTTTTCGTTCCACTGAGCGTCAGA
CCCCGTAGAAAAGATCAAAGGATCTTCTTGAGATCCTTTTTTTCTGCGCGTAATCTGCTGCTTGCAAACA
AAAAAACCACCGCTACCAGCGGTGGTTTGTTTGCCGGATCAAGAGCTACCAACTCTTTTTCCGAAGGTAA
CTGGCTTCAGCAGAGCGCAGATACCAAATACTGTCCTTCTAGTGTAGCCGTAGTTAGGCCACCACTTCAA
GAACTCTGTAGCACCGCCTACATACCTCGCTCTGCTAATCCTGTTACCAGTGGCTGCTGCCAGTGGCGAT
AAGTCGTGTCTTACCGGGTTGGACTCAAGACGATAGTTACCGGATAAGGCGCAGCGGTCGGGCTGAACGG
GGGGTTCGTGCACACAGCCCAGCTTGGAGCGAACGACCTACACCGAACTGAGATACCTACAGCGTGAGCT
ATGAGAAAGCGCCACGCTTCCCGAAGGGAGAAAGGCGGACAGGTATCCGGTAAGCGGCAGGGTCGGAACA
GGAGAGCGCACGAGGGAGCTTCCAGGGGGAAACGCCTGGTATCTTTATAGTCCTGTCGGGTTTCGCCACC
TCTGACTTGAGCGTCGATTTTTGTGATGCTCGTCAGGGGGGCGGAGCCTATGGAAAAACGCCAGCAACGC
GGCCTTTTTACGGTTCCTGGCCTTTTGCTGGCCTTTTGCTCACATGTTCTTTCCTGCGTTATCCCCTGAT
TCTGTGGATAACCGTATTACCGCCTTTGAGTGAGCTGATACCGCTCGCCGCAGCCGAACGACCGAGCGCA
GCGAGTCAGTGAGCGAGGAAGCGGAAGAGCGCCCAATACGCAAACCGCCTCTCCCCGCGCGTTGGCCGAT
TCATTAATGCAGCTGGCACGACAGGTTTCCCGACTGGAAAGCGGGCAGTGAGCGCAACGCAATTAATGTG
AGTTAGCTCACTCATTAGGCACCCCAGGCTTTACACTTTATGCTTCCGGCTCGTATGTTGTGTGGAATTG
TGAGCGGATAACAATTTCACACAGGAAACAGCTATGACCATGATTACGCCAAGCGCGCAATTAACCCTCA
CTAAAGGGAACAAAAGCTG
Features (pLannotate 1.2.2; 16 found; start..end, strand, type, name):
      1..47      +  misc_feature   MCS (fragment): pBluescript multiple cloning site
     71..143     +  misc_feature   MCS (fragment): pBluescript multiple cloning site
    202..1062    +  CDS            sg25: sg25 is a basic (constitutively fluorescent) green fluorescent protein published in 1997, derived from Aequorea victoria.
   1101..1147    +  misc_feature   MCS (fragment): pBluescript multiple cloning site
   1171..1244    +  misc_feature   MCS (fragment): pBluescript multiple cloning site
   1253..1271    -  promoter       T7 promoter: promoter for bacteriophage T7 RNA polymerase
   1279..1434    +  CDS            lacZα (fragment): LacZα fragment of β-galactosidase; lacZ fragment
   1439..1867    +  rep_origin     f1 ori (sequence partly withheld): f1 bacteriophage origin of replication; arrow indicates direction of (+) strand synthesis
   1920..2024    +  promoter       AmpR promoter: bla
   2025..2885    +  CDS            AmpR: β-lactamase; bla; confers resistance to ampicillin, carbenicillin, and related antibiotics
   3056..3644    +  rep_origin     ori: high-copy-number ColE1/pMB1/pBR322/pUC origin of replication
   3827..3919    +  CDS            lacI (fragment): lac repressor; lacI; The lac repressor binds to the lac operator to inhibit transcription in E. coli. This inhibition can be relieved by adding lactose or isopropyl-β-D-thiogalactopyranoside (IPTG).
   3932..3953    +  protein_bind   CAP binding site: CAP binding activates transcription in the presence of cAMP. E. coli catabolite activator protein
   3968..3998    +  promoter       lac promoter: promoter for the E. coli lac operon
   4006..4022    +  protein_bind   lac operator: The lac repressor binds to the lac operator to inhibit transcription in E. coli. This inhibition can be relieved by adding lactose or isopropyl-β-D-thiogalactopyranoside (IPTG). lac repressor encoded by lacI
   4067..4085    +  promoter       T3 promoter: promoter for bacteriophage T3 RNA polymerase
