[The description below was written by a language model from this plasmid's Addgene catalogue record and pLannotate feature annotations shown in this document.]
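Description:
L3110 is a 4,097 bp empty-backbone plasmid from the 1997 Fire Lab Vector Kit, catalogued as a worm expression vector for *Caenorhabditis elegans*. The record lists the parent backbone as unknown, but the annotated features are those of a pBluescript-type phagemid. They include a high-copy ColE1/pUC origin for propagation in *E. coli*, the AmpR promoter and β-lactamase gene for ampicillin selection, and an f1 origin that allows single-stranded DNA production. There are also remnants of the lac region (a lacI fragment, CAP site, lac promoter and operator, and a lacZα fragment) and flanking T3 and T7 phage promoters.

The payload is a GFP coding cassette with no gene insert. The catalogue fields describe it as gfpN and gfpC segments carrying the S65C chromophore substitution, interrupted by three synthetic introns (IVSR, IVSS, IVST). Introns of this kind are generally included in worm vectors to improve transgene expression. The automated annotation identifies the roughly 860 bp region as an *Aequorea victoria*-derived green fluorescent protein. Fragments of the pBluescript multiple cloning site appear on both sides of the GFP cassette, so duplicated polylinker sequence brackets the reporter and offers restriction sites upstream and downstream.

Neither the catalogue fields nor the feature table lists a worm promoter or a 3′ UTR, so the plasmid appears to serve as a source or recipient module for GFP. It could be used to excise the intron-containing reporter for insertion into other constructs, or to build transcriptional and translational fusions by restriction cloning. The record gives no more specific purpose and refers users to the kit documentation.
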