Addgene plasmid #1529: L3110
Purpose: (Empty Backbone)
Depositing lab: Andrew Fire. Depositing organization: Carnegie Institution for Science.
Backbone
  Vector backbone: Unknown
  Backbone size (bp): 4097
  Vector type: Worm Expression
Growth in bacteria
  Bacterial resistance: Ampicillin, 100 μg/mL
  Growth temperature: 37°C
  Growth strain: DH5alpha
  Copy number: Unknown
Gene/Insert
  Gene/Insert name: None
  Tag / fusion protein: gfpN, IVSR, gfpS65C, IVSS, IVST, gfpC, T7p, lacZN, OriF1>>, OriF1<<, T3p
  Cloning method: Restriction Enzyme
Terms and licenses: Academic/Nonprofit Terms; Industry Terms: Not Available to Industry
Depositor comments: See Fire Lab Vector Kit Documentation 1997. Fire Lab Miniprep Number pPD107.48, Ligation number L3110.
How to cite: L3110 was a gift from Andrew Fire (Addgene plasmid # 1529 ; http://n2t.net/addgene:1529 ; RRID:Addgene_1529)
