>Addgene plasmid #1529 | L3110 | addgene partial sequence | sequence record 16669 | 1529_m13reverse
GATACCTCCTAAGGGACAAAGCTGGAGCTCCACCGCGGTGGCGGCCGCTCTAGAACTAGCGGATCCACCG
GTTCCATGGCTAGCCACGTGACGCGTGGATCCCCCGGGCTGCAGGAATTCGATATCAAGCTTATCGATAC
CGTCGACCTCGAGGGGGGGCCCGGTACGATATACTAACTAACAAGAATTATCTAATTTTTCAGGTCGGTA
CCGGTAGAAAAAATGAGTAAAGGAGAAGAACTTTTCACTGGAGTTGTCCCAATTCTTGTTGAATTAGATG
GTGATGTTAATGGGCACAAATTTTCTGTCAGTGGAGAGGGTGAAGGTGATGCAACATACGGAAAACTTAC
CCTTAAATTTATTTGCACTACTGGAAAACTACCTGTTCCATGGGTAAGTTTAAACATATATATACTAACT
AACCCTGATTATTTAAATTTTCAGCCAACACTTGTCACTACTTTCTGTTATGGTGTTCAATGCTTCTCGA
GATACCCAGATCATATGAAACGGCATGACTTTTTCAAGAGTGCCATGCCCGAAGGTTATGTACAGGAAAG
AACTATATTTTTCAAAGATGACGGGAACTACAAGACACGTAAGTTTAAACAGTTCGGTACTAACTAACCA
TACATATTTAAATTTTCAGGTGCTGAAGTCAAGTTTGAAGGTGATACCCTTGTTAATAGAATCGAGTTAA
AAGGTATTGATTTTAAAGAAGATGGAAACATTCTTGGACACAAATTGGAATACAACTATAACTCACACAA
TGTATACATCATGGCAGACAAACAAAAGAATGGAATCAAAGTTGTAAGTTTAAACATGATTTTACTAACT
AACTAATCTGATTTAAATTTTCAGAACTTCCAAATTAGACACAACATTGAAGATGGAAGCGTTCACTAGC
AGACCATTATCAACAAAATACTCCAATTGGCGATGGNCCTGTCCTTTTACCAGACAACCATTACCTGTCC
CCCAATCTGCCCTTNCNAAGATCCAACGAAAGAANACCCATGGNCTTCTTGANTTGTACAGCTGCTGGAT
ACCNTGGCAGGANGACTAACNAAAGGNAGTTTACATTANCCTACGAATGAAGACNCCCCGGGGGGGGCNC
NNAAANTAGGANCCCNGNTCNGGNTANCCCGNACCGGGATCCCNGGCGGNGATNCAATCACTNNNANCNC
CCCCCCNGGGGGCGNACCATNCCCCAAGGGCAANACCNCCCNGNCCCTTTAANGNGGNGGGAACCGGGTC
CAANNCCTGGNACCCCNCCNGGGGAAAAANNNCCCCCCNNCNCCCCCNGNGNNCCNCCCCCCCNGGGGGG
GGGCCCNAAANCNCCCTTTTNNTTTTTTTTTTTN
